>Addgene plasmid #20602 | pWZL Neo Myr Flag TWF2 | addgene partial sequence | sequence record 26426 | 20602 with pWZL-Fwd
CTCCTTCTCTAGGCGCCGGCCGGATCCAGAATTCGCCACCATGGGGTCTTCAAAATCTAAACCAAAGGAC
CCCAGCCAGCGCCGGCGCAGGATCCGAGGTTACCTTGACTACAAAGACGATGACGACAAGCAATTGACAA
GTTTGTACAAAAAAGTTGGCATGGCGCACCAAACGGGCATCCACGCCACGGAAGAGCTGAAGGAATTCTT
TGCCAAGGCACGGGCTGGCTCTGTGCGGCTCATCAAGGTTGTGATTGAGGACGAGCAGCTCGTGCTGGGT
GCCTCGCAGGAGCCAGTAGGCCGCTGGGATCAGGACTATGACAGGGCCGTGCTGCCACTGCTGGACGCCC
AGCAGCCCTGCTACCTGCTCTACCGCCTCGACTCACAGAATGCTCAGGGCTTCGAATGGCTCTTCCTCGC
CTGGTCGCCTGATAACTCCCCCGTGCGGCTGAAGATGCTGTACGCGGCCACGCGGGCCACAGTGAAAAAG
GAGTTTGGAGGTGGCCACATCAAGGATGAGCTCTTCGGGACTGTGAAGGATGACCTCTCTTTTGCTGGGT
ACCAGAAACACCTGTCGTCCTGTGCGGCACCTGCCCCGCTGACCTCGGCTGAGAGAGAGCTCCAGCAGAT
CCGCATTAACGAGGTGAAGACAGAGATCAGTGTGGAAAGCAAGCACCAGACCCTGCNNGGCCTCGCCTTC
CCCCTGCAGCCTGAGGCCCAGCGGGCACTCCAGCAGCTC
