[The description below was written by a language model from this plasmid's Addgene catalogue record.]
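Description:
pWZL Neo Myr Flag TWF2 is a retroviral mammalian expression plasmid built on the Gateway-compatible pWZL-Neo-Myr-Flag-DEST backbone. It is propagated in bacteria under ampicillin selection, and a recombination-deficient host strain is specified, reflecting the tendency of the repeated retroviral sequences in such vectors to recombine. Transduced or transfected mammalian cells are selected through the neomycin resistance marker using G418. The record contains no feature table, so the promoter driving the insert, the origin of replication and the arrangement of the neomycin cassette are not explicitly stated, and the copy number is listed as unknown.

The insert is the human TWF2 open reading frame (twinfilin actin-binding protein homolog 2, also known as PTK9L or A6RP). It was first cloned into a Gateway entry vector and then transferred into the destination vector by an LR recombination reaction, placing it in frame behind two backbone-encoded N-terminal elements: a myristoylation signal and a Flag epitope. The myristoylation sequence directs lipid modification and membrane targeting of the fusion protein, a strategy commonly used to promote constitutive activation of signalling proteins, while the Flag tag allows detection or immunoprecipitation of the expressed product.

The plasmid is one member of a kinase ORF library created for integrative genomic screens for breast cancer oncogenes, in which stable retroviral delivery of membrane-targeted ORFs allows gain-of-function testing in mammalian cells. The depositors note that the identity of the gene has been verified but that the clone has not been fully sequenced, so minor mutations cannot be excluded.
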