Addgene plasmid #20602: pWZL Neo Myr Flag TWF2
Depositing lab: William Hahn & Jean Zhao. Depositing organization: Dana-Farber Cancer Institute. Publication: Integrative Genomic Approaches Identify IKBKE as a Breast Cancer Oncogene (Kinase Library Clones). Boehm JS, Zhao JJ, Yao J, Kim SY, Firestein R, Dunn IF, Sjostrom SK, Garraway LA, Weremowicz S, Richardson AL, Greulich H, Stewart CJ, Mulvey LA, Shen RR, Ambrogio L, Hirozane-Kishikawa T, Hill DE, Vidal M, Meyerson M, Grenier JK, Hinkle G, Root DE, Roberts TM, Lander ES, Polyak K, Hahn WC. Cell. 2007 Jun 15. 129(6):1065-1079. 10.1016/j.cell.2007.03.052 PubMed 17574021.
Backbone
  Vector backbone: pWZL-Neo-Myr-Flag-DEST
  Backbone manufacturer: William Hahn Lab (available at Addgene, #15300)
  Vector type: Mammalian Expression, Retroviral
  Selectable markers: Neomycin (select with G418)
Growth in bacteria
  Bacterial resistance: Ampicillin, 100 μg/mL
  Growth temperature: 37°C
  Growth strain: Stbl3
  Growth instructions: Stbl3 cells to prevent recombination.
  Copy number: Unknown
Gene/Insert
  Gene/Insert name: TWF2 (alt name: twinfilin, actin-binding protein, homolog 2)
  Species: H. sapiens (human)
  Entrez Gene: TWF2 (a.k.a. MSTP011, A6RP, A6r, PTK9L)
  Tag / fusion protein: Myr (N terminal on backbone); Flag (N terminal on backbone)
  Cloning method: Gateway Cloning
  Sequencing primers: 5′ pWZL-Fwd (GAA CCT CCT CGT TCG ACC); 3′ pWZL-Rev (TTC CGG GCC CTC ACA TTG)
Resource information
  A portion of this plasmid was derived from a plasmid made by: 3-D2
Terms and licenses: Academic/Nonprofit Terms; Industry Terms: Not Available to Industry
Depositor comments: ORFs were cloned into Gateway compatible pEntry vectors. An LR recombination reaction was performed to move the ORF to pWZL-Neo-Myr-Flag DEST such that the ORF would have 5' myristoylation and flag tags. This plasmid is part of a kinase library, and the gene has been verified, but has not been fully sequenced for minor mutations. Please see the following link for plasmids from this article that are not part of the kinase library http://www.addgene.org/pubmed/17574021
How to cite: pWZL Neo Myr Flag TWF2 was a gift from William Hahn & Jean Zhao (Addgene plasmid # 20602 ; http://n2t.net/addgene:20602 ; RRID:Addgene_20602)
